>Addgene plasmid #8505 | UbcH10 DN | addgene partial sequence | sequence record 17081 | 8505 with T7
GATAATTTTGTTTAACTTTAAGAAGGAGATATACATATGGCTTCCCAAAACCGCGACCCAGCCGCCACTA
GCGTCGCCGCCGCCCGTAAAGGAGCTGAGCCGAGCGGGGGCGCCGCCCGGGGTCCGGTGGGCAAAAGGCT
ACAGCAGGAGCTGATGACCCTCATGATGTCTGGCGATAAAGGGATTTCTGCCTTCCCTGAATCAGACAAC
CTTTTCAAATGGGTAGGGACCATCCATGGAGCAGCTGGAACAGTATATGAAGACCTGAGGTATAAGCTCT
CGCTAGAGTTCCCCAGTGGCTACCCTTACAATGCGCCCACAGTGAAGTTCCTCACGCCCTGCTATCACCC
CAACGTGGACACCCAGGGTAACATAAGCCTGGACATCTCGAAGGAAAAGTGGTCTGCCCTGTATGATGTC
AGGACCATTCTGCTCTCCATCCAGAGCCTTCTAGGAGAACCCAACATTGATAGTCCCTTGAACACACATG
CTGCCGAGCTCTGGAAAAACCCCACAGCTTTTAAGAAGTACCTGCAAGAAACCTACTCAAAGCAGGTCAC
CAGCCAGGAGCCCTGATAAGCTTATCGATGATAAGCTGTCAAACATGAGAATTAAATCAATCTAAAGTAT
ATATGAGTAAACTTGGTCTGACAGTTACCAATGCTTAATCAGTGAGGCACCTATCTCAGCGATCTGTCTA
TTTCGTTCATCCATAGTTGCCTGACT
