[The description below was written by a language model from this plasmid's Addgene catalogue record.]
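Description:
UbcH10 DN is a bacterial expression plasmid built on the pT7-7 backbone (about 2.5 kb without insert), carrying a mutant form of the human ubiquitin-conjugating enzyme UbcH10, also known as E2-C and encoded by UBE2C. It is a high-copy plasmid maintained in E. coli under ampicillin selection. The roughly 543 bp coding insert was placed between the NdeI and HindIII sites, both of which remain intact, so the insert can be excised or exchanged. pT7-7 is a T7 promoter-driven expression vector, consistent with the T7 primer listed for sequencing from the 5′ end; expression therefore depends on a host that supplies T7 RNA polymerase. The record does not list any epitope or purification tag, and no feature table is provided, so finer details of the backbone elements are not documented here.

The insert carries two substitutions, C114S and L118S. The "DN" in the name denotes dominant negative. In ubiquitin-conjugating enzymes, a conserved cysteine forms the thioester bond with ubiquitin, and replacing a catalytic cysteine with serine is a standard way to produce a catalytically inactive E2 that can interfere with the wild-type enzyme. The record itself does not state the role of either residue. According to the associated publication title, the dominant-negative version of this cyclin-selective ubiquitin carrier protein blocks cells in metaphase. The plasmid is therefore suited to producing recombinant mutant UbcH10 protein in bacteria for studies of cyclin ubiquitination, mitotic progression and exit from metaphase.
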