Addgene plasmid #8505: UbcH10 DN
Depositing lab: Joan Ruderman. Depositing organization: Harvard Medical School. Publication: Dominant-negative cyclin-selective ubiquitin carrier protein E2-C/UbcH10 blocks cells in metaphase. Townsley FM, Aristarkhov A, Beck S, Hershko A, Ruderman JV. Proc Natl Acad Sci U S A 1997 Mar 18;94(6):2362-7. 10.1073/pnas.94.6.2362 PubMed 9122200.
Backbone
  Vector backbone: pT7-7
  Backbone size w/o insert (bp): 2488
  Vector type: Bacterial Expression
Growth in bacteria
  Bacterial resistance: Ampicillin, 100 μg/mL
  Growth temperature: 37°C
  Growth strain: DH5alpha
  Copy number: High Copy
Gene/Insert
  Gene/Insert name: UbcH10 (alt names: ubiquitin-conjugating enzyme H10; E2-C)
  Species: H. sapiens (human)
  Insert size (bp): 543
  Mutation: C114S, L118S
  Entrez Gene: UBE2C (a.k.a. UBCH10, dJ447F3.2)
  Cloning method: Restriction Enzyme; 5′ cloning site NdeI (not destroyed); 3′ cloning site HindIII (not destroyed)
  Sequencing primers: 5′ T7
Terms and licenses: Academic/Nonprofit Terms; Industry Terms: Not Available to Industry
Depositor comments: See author's map. (Ruderman pHSC6.11)
How to cite: UbcH10 DN was a gift from Joan Ruderman (Addgene plasmid # 8505 ; http://n2t.net/addgene:8505 ; RRID:Addgene_8505)
